Addgene plasmid #136910: LRT2B-AdGO
Purpose: Lentivirus expressing AdGO sgRNA
Depositing lab: Lukas Dow. Depositing organization: Cornell University. Publication: GO: a functional reporter system to identify and enrich base editing activity. Katti A, Foronda M, Zimmerman J, Diaz B, Zafra MP, Goswami S, Dow LE. Nucleic Acids Res. 2020 Feb 29. pii: 5766653. doi: 10.1093/nar/gkaa124. PubMed 32112097.
Backbone
  Vector backbone: Adapted from pLentiCRISPRv1
  Vector type: Lentiviral
  Selectable markers: Blasticidin
Growth in bacteria
  Bacterial resistance: Ampicillin, 100 μg/mL
  Growth temperature: 30°C
  Growth strain: NEB Stable
  Copy number: High Copy
Gene/Insert
  Gene/Insert name: sgAdGO
  gRNA/shRNA sequence: GGATTGACCCAGGCCAGGGC
  Species: Synthetic
  Mutation: WT
  Promoter: hU6
  Cloning method: Restriction Enzyme; 5′ cloning site Unknown (unknown if destroyed)
Terms and licenses: Academic/Nonprofit Terms; Industry Terms: Not Available to Industry
How to cite: LRT2B-AdGO was a gift from Lukas Dow (Addgene plasmid # 136910 ; http://n2t.net/addgene:136910 ; RRID:Addgene_136910)
