[The description below was written by a language model from this plasmid's Addgene catalogue record and pLannotate feature annotations shown in this document.]
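Description:
LRT2B-AdGO is a lentiviral sgRNA expression plasmid adapted from pLentiCRISPRv1 and built to deliver a single guide RNA, sgAdGO, into mammalian cells. It has a third-generation, self-inactivating layout. An RSV promoter replaces the U3 region upstream of a truncated HIV-1 5' LTR, followed by the Ψ packaging signal with a short gag fragment, the Rev response element for Rev-dependent nuclear export of the genomic RNA, a cPPT/CTS element, and a ΔU3 3' LTR that silences LTR-driven transcription after integration. In bacteria the plasmid is maintained through a high-copy ColE1/pUC-type origin and ampicillin resistance. The backbone also carries an f1 origin, an SV40 poly(A) signal and origin, T7 and T3 promoters, and lac-derived remnants.

Two expression units sit between the LTRs. A human U6 RNA polymerase III promoter drives the synthetic AdGO guide fused to an S. pyogenes Cas9 sgRNA scaffold, which is annotated only as a tracrRNA fragment. Downstream, an EF-1α core promoter drives tdTomato followed by the bsr blasticidin S deaminase gene, with a WPRE to boost transcript expression. The feature table does not annotate a linker between the two coding sequences, so how they are co-expressed is not stated in the record. Transduced cells can therefore be tracked by fluorescence and selected with blasticidin.

No Cas9 or base editor is annotated on the plasmid, so the editing enzyme must be supplied separately. The associated publication describes GO, a functional reporter system for identifying and enriching base editing activity, and this construct supplies the sgRNA used with that reporter. The record does not describe the guide's target further.
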