Features (pLannotate 1.2.2; 28 found; start..end, strand, type, name):
      5..231     +  promoter       RSV promoter: Rous sarcoma virus enhancer/promoter
    232..412     +  LTR            5' LTR (truncated): truncated 5' long terminal repeat (LTR) from HIV-1
    459..584     +  misc_feature   HIV-1 Ψ: packaging signal of human immunodeficiency virus type 1
    568..931     +  CDS            HIV-1 gag (fragment): gag protein from human immunodeficiency virus 1; gag
   1077..1310    +  misc_feature   RRE: The Rev response element (RRE) of HIV-1 allows for Rev-dependent mRNA export from the nucleus to the cytoplasm.
   1687..1713    +  CDS            Rev (fragment): human immunodeficiency virus 1 (HIV-1) Rev protein; rev; enhances nuclear export of unspliced and incompletely spliced viral mRNAs
   1717..1957    +  promoter       U6 promoter: RNA polymerase III promoter for human U6 snRNA
   2004..2047    +  misc_RNA       tracrRNA (fragment): trans-activating CRISPR RNA for the Streptococcus pyogenes CRISPR/Cas9 system
   2130..2247    +  misc_feature   cPPT/CTS: central polypurine tract and central termination sequence of HIV-1
   2342..2553    +  promoter       EF-1α core promoter: core promoter for human elongation factor EF-1α
   2605..4032    +  CDS            tdTomato: tdTomato is a basic (constitutively fluorescent) orange fluorescent protein published in 2004, derived from Discosoma sp.. It is reported to be a somewhat slowly-maturing tandem dimer with low acid sensitivity.
   4108..4527    +  CDS            bsr: BSR_BACCE - Experimental evidence at protein level: Swiss-Prot protein existence level 1. Catalyzes the deamination of the cytosine moiety of the antibiotics blasticidin S, cytomycin and acetylblasticidin S. From Bacillus cereus.
   4593..5181    +  misc_feature   WPRE: woodchuck hepatitis virus posttranscriptional regulatory element
   5232..5251    +  misc_feature   cPPT/CTS (fragment): central polypurine tract and central termination sequence of HIV-1
   5253..5486    +  LTR            3' LTR (ΔU3): self-inactivating 3' long terminal repeat (LTR) from HIV-1
   5564..5685    +  polyA_signal   SV40 poly(A) signal: SV40 polyadenylation signal
   5725..5860    +  rep_origin     SV40 ori: SV40 origin of replication
   5881..5899    -  promoter       T7 promoter: promoter for bacteriophage T7 RNA polymerase
   5907..6062    +  CDS            lacZα (fragment): LacZα fragment of β-galactosidase; lacZ fragment
   6067..6495    +  rep_origin     f1 ori (sequence partly withheld): f1 bacteriophage origin of replication; arrow indicates direction of (+) strand synthesis
   6548..6652    +  promoter       AmpR promoter: bla
   6653..7513    +  CDS            AmpR: β-lactamase; bla; confers resistance to ampicillin, carbenicillin, and related antibiotics
   7684..8272    +  rep_origin     ori: high-copy-number ColE1/pMB1/pBR322/pUC origin of replication
   8455..8547    +  CDS            lacI (fragment): lac repressor; lacI; The lac repressor binds to the lac operator to inhibit transcription in E. coli. This inhibition can be relieved by adding lactose or isopropyl-β-D-thiogalactopyranoside (IPTG).
   8560..8581    +  protein_bind   CAP binding site: CAP binding activates transcription in the presence of cAMP. E. coli catabolite activator protein
   8596..8626    +  promoter       lac promoter: promoter for the E. coli lac operon
   8634..8650    +  protein_bind   lac operator: The lac repressor binds to the lac operator to inhibit transcription in E. coli. This inhibition can be relieved by adding lactose or isopropyl-β-D-thiogalactopyranoside (IPTG). lac repressor encoded by lacI
   8695..8713    +  promoter       T3 promoter: promoter for bacteriophage T3 RNA polymerase
>Addgene plasmid #136910 | LRT2B-AdGO | addgene full sequence | sequence record 271377 | Addgene NGS Result
TTAATGTAGTCTTATGCAATACTCTTGTAGTCTTGCAACATGGTAACGATGAGTTAGCAACATGCCTTAC
AAGGAGAGAAAAAGCACCGTGCATGCCGATTGGTGGAAGTAAGGTGGTACGATCGTGCCTTATTAGGAAG
GCAACAGACGGGTCTGACATGGATTGGACGAACCACTGAATTGCCGCATTGCAGAGATATTGTATTTAAG
TGCCTAGCTCGATACATAAACGGGTCTCTCTGGTTAGACCAGATCTGAGCCTGGGAGCTCTCTGGCTAAC
TAGGGAACCCACTGCTTAAGCCTCAATAAAGCTTGCCTTGAGTGCTTCAAGTAGTGTGTGCCCGTCTGTT
GTGTGACTCTGGTAACTAGAGATCCCTCAGACCCTTTTAGTCAGTGTGGAAAATCTCTAGCAGTGGCGCC
CGAACAGGGACTTGAAAGCGAAAGGGAAACCAGAGGAGCTCTCTCGACGCAGGACTCGGCTTGCTGAAGC
GCGCACGGCAAGAGGCGAGGGGCGGCGACTGGTGAGTACGCCAAAAATTTTGACTAGCGGAGGCTAGAAG
GAGAGAGATGGGTGCGAGAGCGTCAGTATTAAGCGGGGGAGAATTAGATCGCGATGGGAAAAAATTCGGT
TAAGGCCAGGGGGAAAGAAAAAATATAAATTAAAACATATAGTATGGGCAAGCAGGGAGCTAGAACGATT
CGCAGTTAATCCTGGCCTGTTAGAAACATCAGAAGGCTGTAGACAAATACTGGGACAGCTACAACCATCC
CTTCAGACAGGATCAGAAGAACTTAGATCATTATATAATACAGTAGCAACCCTCTATTGTGTGCATCAAA
GGATAGAGATAAAAGACACCAAGGAAGCTTTAGACAAGATAGAGGAAGAGCAAAACAAAAGTAAGACCAC
CGCACAGCAAGCGGCCGCTGATCTTCAGACCTGGAGGAGGAGATATGAGGGACAATTGGAGAAGTGAATT
ATATAAATATAAAGTAGTAAAAATTGAACCATTAGGAGTAGCACCCACCAAGGCAAAGAGAAGAGTGGTG
CAGAGAGAAAAAAGAGCAGTGGGAATAGGAGCTTTGTTCCTTGGGTTCTTGGGAGCAGCAGGAAGCACTA
TGGGCGCAGCGTCAATGACGCTGACGGTACAGGCCAGACAATTATTGTCTGGTATAGTGCAGCAGCAGAA
CAATTTGCTGAGGGCTATTGAGGCGCAACAGCATCTGTTGCAACTCACAGTCTGGGGCATCAAGCAGCTC
CAGGCAAGAATCCTGGCTGTGGAAAGATACCTAAAGGATCAACAGCTCCTGGGGATTTGGGGTTGCTCTG
GAAAACTCATTTGCACCACTGCTGTGCCTTGGAATGCTAGTTGGAGTAATAAATCTCTGGAACAGATTTG
GAATCACACGACCTGGATGGAGTGGGACAGAGAAATTAACAATTACACAAGCTTAATACACTCCTTAATT
GAAGAATCGCAAAACCAGCAAGAAAAGAATGAACAAGAATTATTGGAATTAGATAAATGGGCAAGTTTGT
GGAATTGGTTTAACATAACAAATTGGCTGTGGTATATAAAATTATTCATAATGATAGTAGGAGGCTTGGT
AGGTTTAAGAATAGTTTTTGCTGTACTTTCTATAGTGAATAGAGTTAGGCAGGGATATTCACCATTATCG
TTTCAGACCCACCTCCCAACCCCGAGGGGACCCAGAGAGGGCCTATTTCCCATGATTCCTTCATATTTGC
ATATACGATACAAGGCTGTTAGAGAGATAATTAGAATTAATTTGACTGTAAACACAAAGATATTAGTACA
AAATACGTGACGTAGAAAGTAATAATTTCTTGGGTAGTTTGCAGTTTTAAAATTATGTTTTAAAATGGAC
TATCATATGCTTACCGTAACTTGAAAGTATTTCGATTTCTTGGCTTTATATATCTTGTGGAAAGGACGAA
ACACCGGATTGACCCAGGCCAGGGCGTTTAAGAGCTATGCTGGAAACAGCATAGCAAGTTTAAATAAGGC
TAGTCCGTTATCAACTTTGCTGGAAACAGCAAAGTGGCACCGAGTCGGTGCTTTTTTTGAATTCTAGATC
TTGAGACAAATGGCAGTATTCATCCACAATTTTAAAAGAAAAGGGGGGATTGGGGGGTACAGTGCAGGGG
AAAGAATAGTAGACATAATAGCAACAGACATACAAACTAAAGAATTACAAAAACAAATTACAAAAATTCA
AAATTTTCGGGTTTATTACAGGGACAGCAGAGATCCACTTTGGCGCCGGCCTCGAGTACACGCGTCGAGA
AGCTTGATCGATGGCTCCGGTGCCCGTCAGTGGGCAGAGCGCACATCGCCCACAGTCCCCGAGAAGTTGG
GGGGAGGGGTCGGCAATTGAACCGGTGCCTAGAGAAGGTGGCGCGGGGTAAACTGGGAAAGTGATGTCGT
GTACTGGCTCCGCCTTTTTCCCGAGGGTGGGGGAGAACCGTATATAAGTGCAGTAGTCGCCGTGAACGTT
CTTTTTCGCAACGGGTTTGCCGCCAGAACACAGGTGTCGTGACGCGGATCGTACCCCGAATTTATGATCA
ATACCGCGGCCACCATGGTGAGCAAGGGCGAGGAGGTCATCAAAGAGTTCATGCGCTTCAAGGTGCGCAT
GGAGGGCTCCATGAACGGCCACGAGTTCGAGATCGAGGGCGAGGGCGAGGGCCGCCCCTACGAGGGCACC
CAGACCGCCAAGCTGAAGGTGACCAAGGGCGGCCCCCTGCCCTTCGCCTGGGACATCCTGTCCCCCCAGT
TCATGTACGGCTCCAAGGCGTACGTGAAGCACCCCGCCGACATCCCCGATTACAAGAAGCTGTCCTTCCC
CGAGGGCTTCAAGTGGGAGCGCGTGATGAACTTCGAGGACGGCGGTCTGGTGACCGTGACCCAGGACTCC
TCCCTGCAGGACGGCACGCTGATCTACAAGGTGAAGATGCGCGGCACCAACTTCCCCCCCGACGGCCCCG
TAATGCAGAAGAAGACCATGGGCTGGGAGGCCTCCACCGAGCGCCTGTACCCCCGCGACGGCGTGCTGAA
GGGCGAGATCCACCAGGCCCTGAAGCTGAAGGACGGCGGCCACTACCTGGTGGAGTTCAAGACCATCTAC
ATGGCCAAGAAGCCCGTGCAACTGCCCGGCTACTACTACGTGGACACCAAGCTGGACATCACCTCCCACA
ACGAGGACTACACCATCGTGGAACAGTACGAGCGCTCCGAGGGCCGCCACCACCTGTTCCTGGGGCATGG
CACCGGCAGCACCGGCAGCGGCAGCTCCGGCACCGCCTCCTCCGAGGACAACAACATGGCCGTCATCAAA
GAGTTCATGCGCTTCAAGGTGCGCATGGAGGGCTCCATGAACGGCCACGAGTTCGAGATCGAGGGCGAGG
GCGAGGGCCGCCCCTACGAGGGCACCCAGACCGCCAAGCTGAAGGTGACCAAGGGCGGCCCCCTGCCCTT
CGCCTGGGACATCCTGTCCCCCCAGTTCATGTACGGCTCCAAGGCGTACGTGAAGCACCCCGCCGACATC
CCCGATTACAAGAAGCTGTCCTTCCCCGAGGGCTTCAAGTGGGAGCGCGTGATGAACTTCGAGGACGGCG
GTCTGGTGACCGTGACCCAGGACTCCTCCCTGCAGGACGGCACGCTGATCTACAAGGTGAAGATGCGCGG
CACCAACTTCCCCCCCGACGGCCCCGTAATGCAGAAGAAGACCATGGGCTGGGAGGCCTCCACCGAGCGC
CTGTACCCCCGCGACGGCGTGCTGAAGGGCGAGATCCACCAGGCCCTGAAGCTGAAGGACGGCGGCCACT
ACCTGGTGGAGTTCAAGACCATCTACATGGCCAAGAAGCCCGTGCAACTGCCCGGCTACTACTACGTGGA
CACCAAGCTGGACATCACCTCCCACAACGAGGACTACACCATCGTGGAACAGTACGAGCGCTCCGAGGGC
CGCCACCACCTGTTCCTGTACGGCATGGACGAGCTGTACAAAGCGGCCGCAGGCAGCGGCGCCACCAACT
TCAGCCTGCTGAAGCAGGCCGGCGACGTGGAGGAGAACCCCGGCCCCATGAAGACCTTCAACATCTCTCA
GCAGGACCTTGAGCTGGTGGAAGTTGCCACTGAGAAAATCACCATGCTCTATGAGGACAACAAGCACCAT
GTTGGTGCTGCCATCAGGACCAAGACAGGAGAAATCATCTCTGCTGTCCACATTGAAGCCTACATTGGCA
GGGTCACTGTGTGTGCAGAGGCCATTGCCATTGGGTCTGCAGTCTCCAATGGGCAGAAGGACTTTGACAC
CATTGTGGCTGTGAGGCACCCCTACAGTGATGAGGTGGACAGGTCCATCAGAGTGGTGTCCCCCTGTGGC
ATGTGCAGGGAGCTCATCTCAGACTATGCCCCTGATTGCTTTGTTCTGATTGAGATGAATGGCAAGCTGG
TCAAGACAACCATTGAGGAGCTGATTCCACTGAAATACACCAGAAACTAATTCGAAAGATCCGCTAGCAA
TCAGTGGGATCCCCTCTAGATGTACAAGCGCGTTAAGTCGACAATCAACCTCTGGATTACAAAATTTGTG
AAAGATTGACTGGTATTCTTAACTATGTTGCTCCTTTTACGCTATGTGGATACGCTGCTTTAATGCCTTT
GTATCATGCTATTGCTTCCCGTATGGCTTTCATTTTCTCCTCCTTGTATAAATCCTGGTTGCTGTCTCTT
TATGAGGAGTTGTGGCCCGTTGTCAGGCAACGTGGCGTGGTGTGCACTGTGTTTGCTGACGCAACCCCCA
CTGGTTGGGGCATTGCCACCACCTGTCAGCTCCTTTCCGGGACTTTCGCTTTCCCCCTCCCTATTGCCAC
GGCGGAACTCATCGCCGCCTGCCTTGCCCGCTGCTGGACAGGGGCTCGGCTGTTGGGCACTGACAATTCC
GTGGTGTTGTCGGGGAAATCATCGTCCTTTCCTTGGCTGCTCGCCTGTGTTGCCACCTGGATTCTGCGCG
GGACGTCCTTCTGCTACGTCCCTTCGGCCCTCAATCCAGCGGACCTTCCTTCCCGCGGCCTGCTGCCGGC
TCTGCGGCCTCTTCCGCGTCTTCGCCTTCGCCCTCAGACGAGTCGGATCTCCCTTTGGGCCGCCTCCCCG
CGTCGACTTTAAGACCAATGACTTACAAGGCAGCTGTAGATCTTAGCCACTTTTTAAAAGAAAAGGGGGG
ACTGGAAGGGCTAATTCACTCCCAACGAAGACAAGATCTGCTTTTTGCTTGTACTGGGTCTCTCTGGTTA
GACCAGATCTGAGCCTGGGAGCTCTCTGGCTAACTAGGGAACCCACTGCTTAAGCCTCAATAAAGCTTGC
CTTGAGTGCTTCAAGTAGTGTGTGCCCGTCTGTTGTGTGACTCTGGTAACTAGAGATCCCTCAGACCCTT
TTAGTCAGTGTGGAAAATCTCTAGCAGTACGTATAGTAGTTCATGTCATCTTATTATTCAGTATTTATAA
CTTGCAAAGAAATGAATATCAGAGAGTGAGAGGAACTTGTTTATTGCAGCTTATAATGGTTACAAATAAA
GCAATAGCATCACAAATTTCACAAATAAAGCATTTTTTTCACTGCATTCTAGTTGTGGTTTGTCCAAACT
CATCAATGTATCTTATCATGTCTGGCTCTAGCTATCCCGCCCCTAACTCCGCCCATCCCGCCCCTAACTC
CGCCCAGTTCCGCCCATTCTCCGCCCCATGGCTGACTAATTTTTTTTATTTATGCAGAGGCCGAGGCCGC
CTCGGCCTCTGAGCTATTCCAGAAGTAGTGAGGAGGCTTTTTTGGAGGCCTAGGGACGTACCCAATTCGC
CCTATAGTGAGTCGTATTACGCGCGCTCACTGGCCGTCGTTTTACAACGTCGTGACTGGGAAAACCCTGG
CGTTACCCAACTTAATCGCCTTGCAGCACATCCCCCTTTCGCCAGCTGGCGTAATAGCGAAGAGGCCCGC
ACCGATCGCCCTTCCCAACAGTTGCGCAGCCTGAATGGCGAATGGG
[124 nt withheld, positions 6067-6190]
C
[91 nt withheld, positions 6192-6282]
A
[49 nt withheld, positions 6284-6332]
CCTTTGACGTTGGAGTCCACGTTCTTT
[37 nt withheld, positions 6360-6396]
ACCCTATCTCGGTCTATTCTTTTGATTTATAAGGGATTTTGCCGATTTCGGCCTATTGGTTAAAAAATGA
GCTGATTTAACAAAAATTTAACGCGAATTTTAACAAAATATTAACGCTTACAATTTAGGTGGCACTTTTC
GGGGAAATGTGCGCGGAACCCCTATTTGTTTATTTTTCTAAATACATTCAAATATGTATCCGCTCATGAG
ACAATAACCCTGATAAATGCTTCAATAATATTGAAAAAGGAAGAGTATGAGTATTCAACATTTCCGTGTC
GCCCTTATTCCCTTTTTTGCGGCATTTTGCCTTCCTGTTTTTGCTCACCCAGAAACGCTGGTGAAAGTAA
AAGATGCTGAAGATCAGTTGGGTGCACGAGTGGGTTACATCGAACTGGATCTCAACAGCGGTAAGATCCT
TGAGAGTTTTCGCCCCGAAGAACGTTTTCCAATGATGAGCACTTTTAAAGTTCTGCTATGTGGCGCGGTA
TTATCCCGTATTGACGCCGGGCAAGAGCAACTCGGTCGCCGCATACACTATTCTCAGAATGACTTGGTTG
AGTACTCACCAGTCACAGAAAAGCATCTTACGGATGGCATGACAGTAAGAGAATTATGCAGTGCTGCCAT
AACCATGAGTGATAACACTGCGGCCAACTTACTTCTGACAACGATCGGAGGACCGAAGGAGCTAACCGCT
TTTTTGCACAACATGGGGGATCATGTAACTCGCCTTGATCGTTGGGAACCGGAGCTGAATGAAGCCATAC
CAAACGACGAGCGTGACACCACGATGCCTGTAGCAATGGCAACAACGTTGCGCAAACTATTAACTGGCGA
ACTACTTACTCTAGCTTCCCGGCAACAATTAATAGACTGGATGGAGGCGGATAAAGTTGCAGGACCACTT
CTGCGCTCGGCCCTTCCGGCTGGCTGGTTTATTGCTGATAAATCTGGAGCCGGTGAGCGTGGGTCTCGCG
GTATCATTGCAGCACTGGGGCCAGATGGTAAGCCCTCCCGTATCGTAGTTATCTACACGACGGGGAGTCA
GGCAACTATGGATGAACGAAATAGACAGATCGCTGAGATAGGTGCCTCACTGATTAAGCATTGGTAACTG
TCAGACCAAGTTTACTCATATATACTTTAGATTGATTTAAAACTTCATTTTTAATTTAAAAGGATCTAGG
TGAAGATCCTTTTTGATAATCTCATGACCAAAATCCCTTAACGTGAGTTTTCGTTCCACTGAGCGTCAGA
CCCCGTAGAAAAGATCAAAGGATCTTCTTGAGATCCTTTTTTTCTGCGCGTAATCTGCTGCTTGCAAACA
AAAAAACCACCGCTACCAGCGGTGGTTTGTTTGCCGGATCAAGAGCTACCAACTCTTTTTCCGAAGGTAA
CTGGCTTCAGCAGAGCGCAGATACCAAATACTGTTCTTCTAGTGTAGCCGTAGTTAGGCCACCACTTCAA
GAACTCTGTAGCACCGCCTACATACCTCGCTCTGCTAATCCTGTTACCAGTGGCTGCTGCCAGTGGCGAT
AAGTCGTGTCTTACCGGGTTGGACTCAAGACGATAGTTACCGGATAAGGCGCAGCGGTCGGGCTGAACGG
GGGGTTCGTGCACACAGCCCAGCTTGGAGCGAACGACCTACACCGAACTGAGATACCTACAGCGTGAGCT
ATGAGAAAGCGCCACGCTTCCCGAAGGGAGAAAGGCGGACAGGTATCCGGTAAGCGGCAGGGTCGGAACA
GGAGAGCGCACGAGGGAGCTTCCAGGGGGAAACGCCTGGTATCTTTATAGTCCTGTCGGGTTTCGCCACC
TCTGACTTGAGCGTCGATTTTTGTGATGCTCGTCAGGGGGGCGGAGCCTATGGAAAAACGCCAGCAACGC
GGCCTTTTTACGGTTCCTGGCCTTTTGCTGGCCTTTTGCTCACATGTTCTTTCCTGCGTTATCCCCTGAT
TCTGTGGATAACCGTATTACCGCCTTTGAGTGAGCTGATACCGCTCGCCGCAGCCGAACGACCGAGCGCA
GCGAGTCAGTGAGCGAGGAAGCGGAAGAGCGCCCAATACGCAAACCGCCTCTCCCCGCGCGTTGGCCGAT
TCATTAATGCAGCTGGCACGACAGGTTTCCCGACTGGAAAGCGGGCAGTGAGCGCAACGCAATTAATGTG
AGTTAGCTCACTCATTAGGCACCCCAGGCTTTACACTTTATGCTTCCGGCTCGTATGTTGTGTGGAATTG
TGAGCGGATAACAATTTCACACAGGAAACAGCTATGACCATGATTACGCCAAGCGCGCAATTAACCCTCA
CTAAAGGGAACAAAAGCTGGAGCTGCAAGC
